>Addgene plasmid #23629 | pDONR223-TLK2 | depositor partial sequence | sequence record 10694 | Author sequence
ATGGAAGAATTGCATAGCCTGGACCCACGACGGCAGGAATTATTGGAGGCCAGGTTTACTGGAGTAGGTG
TTAGTAAGGGACCACTTAATAGTGAGTCTTCCAACCAGAGCTTGTGCAGCGTCGGATCCTTGAGTGATAA
AGAAGTAGAGACTCCCGAGAAAAAGCAGAATGACCAGCGAAATCGGAAAAGAAAAGCTGAACCATATGAA
ACTAGCCAAGGGAAAGGCACTCCTAGGGGACATAAAATTAGTGATTACTTTGAGTTTGCTGGGGGAAGCG
CGCCAGGAACCAGCCCTGGCAGAAGTGTTCCACCAGTTGCACGATCCTCACCGCAACATTCCTTATCCAA
TCCCTTACCGCGACGAGTAGAACAGCCCCTCTATGGTTTAGATGGCAGTGCTGCAAAGGAGGCAACGGAG
GAGCAGTCTGCTCTGCCAACCCTCATGTCAGTGATGCTAGCAAAACCTCGGCTTGACACAGAGCAGCTGG
CGCAAAGGGGAGCTGGCCTCTGCTTCACTTTTGTTTCAGCTCAGCAAAACAGTCCCTCATCTACGGGATC
TGGCAACACAGAGCATTCCTGCAGCTCCCAAAAACAGATCTCCATCCAGCACAGACAGACCCAGTCCGAC
CTCACAATAGAAAAAATATCTGCACTAGAAAACAGTAAGAATTCTGACTTAGAGAAGAAGGAGGGAAGAA
TAGATGATTTATTAAGAGCCAACTGTGATTTGAGACGGCAGATTGATGAACAGCAAAAGATGCTAGAGAA
ATACAAGGAACGATTAAATAGATGTGTGACAATGAGCAAGAAACTCCTTATAGAAAAGTCAAAACAAGAG
AAGATGGCGTGTAGAGATAAGAGCATGCAAGACCGCTTGAGACTGGGCCACTTTACTACTGTCCGACACG
GAGCCTCATTTACTGAACAGTGGACAGATGGTTATGCTTTTCAGAATCTTATCAAGCAACAGGAAAGGAT
AAATTCACAGAGGGAAGAGATAGAAAGACAACGGAAAATGTTAGCAAAGCGGAAACCTCCTGCCATGGGT
CAGGCCCCTCCTGCAACCAATGAGCAGAAACAGCGGAAAAGCAAGACCAATGGAGCTGAAAATGAAACGC
CCTCTTCTGGGAATACAGAGCTAAAGGATACAGCCCCAGCCTTAGGAGCCCACAGTTTACTTAGGTTAAC
GTTAGCAGAATACCATGAACAAGAAGAAATCTTCAAACTCAGATTAGGTCATCTTAAAAAGGAGGAAGCA
GAGATCCAGGCAGAGCTGGAGAGACTAGAAAGGGTTAGAAATCTACATATCAGGGAACTAAAAAGGATAC
ATAATGAAGATAATTCACAATTTAAAGATCATCCAACGCTAAATGACAGATATTTGTTGTTACATCTTTT
GGGTAGAGGAGGTTTCAGTGAAGTTTACAAGGCATTTGATCTAACAGAGCAAAGATACGTAGCTGTGAAA
ATTCACCAGTTAAATAAAAACTGGAGAGATGAGAAAAAGGAGAATTACCACAAGCATGCATGTAGGGAAT
ACCGGATTCATAAAGAGCTGGATCATCCCAGAATAGTTAAGCTGTATGATTACTTTTCACTGGATACTGA
CTCGTTTTGTACAGTATTAGAATACTGTGAGGGAAATGATCTGGACTTCTACCTGAAACAGCACAAATTA
ATGTCGGAGAAAGAGGCCCGGTCCATTATCATGCAGATTGTGAATGCTTTAAAGTACTTAAATGAAATAA
AACCTCCCATCATACACTATGACCTCAAACCAGGTAATATTCTTTTAGTAAATGGTACAGCGTGTGGAGA
GATAAAAATTACAGATTTTGGTCTTTCGAAGATCATGGATGATGATAGCTACAATTCAGTGGATGGCATG
GAGCTAACATCACAAGGTGCTGGTACTTATTGGTATTTACCACCAGAGTGTTTTGTGGTTGGGAAAGAAC
CACCAAAGATCTCAAATAAAGTTGATGTGTGGTCGGTGGGTGTGATCTTCTATCAGTGTCTTTATGGAAG
GAAGCCTTTTGGCCATAACCAGTCTCAGCAAGACATCCTACAAGAGAATACGATTCTTAAAGCTACTGAA
GTGCAGTTCCCGCCAAAGCCAGTAGTAACACCTGAAGCAAAGGCGTTTATTCGACGATGCTTGGCCTACC
GAAAGGAGGACCGCATTGATGTCCAGCAGCTGGCCTGTGATCCCTACTTGTTGCCTCACATCCGAAAGTC
AGTCTCTACAAGTAGCCCTGCTGGAGCTGCTATTGCATCAACCTCTGGGGCGTCCAATAACAGTTCTTCT
AATTGA
