>Addgene plasmid #23629 | pDONR223-TLK2 | addgene partial sequence | sequence record 29368 | 23629 with M13pUC-fwd
CCAATAATGATTTTATTTTGACTGATAGTGACCTGTTCGTTGCAACAAATTGATGAGCAATGCTTTTTTA
TAATGCCAACTTTGTACAAAAAAGTTGGCATGGAAGAATTGCATAGCCTGGACCCACGACGGCAGGAATT
ATTGGAGGCCAGGTTTACTGGAGTAGGTGTTAGTAAGGGACCACTTAATAGTGAGTCTTCCAACCAGAGC
TTGTGCAGCGTCGGATCCTTGAGTGATAAAGAAGTAGAGACTCCCGAGAAAAAGCAGAATGACCAGCGAA
ATCGGAAAAGAAAAGCTGAACCATATGAAACTAGCCAAGGGAAAGGCACTCCTAGGGGACATAAAATTAG
TGATTACTTTGAGTTTGCTGGGGGAAGCGCGCCAGGAACCAGCCCTGGCAGAAGTGTTCCACCAGTTGCA
CGATCCTCACCGCAACATTCCTTATCCAATCCCTTACCGCGACGAGTAGAACAGCCCCTCTATGGTTTAG
ATGGCAGTGCTGCAAAGGAGGCAACGGAGGAGCAGTCTGCTCTGCCAACCCTCATGTCAGTGATGCTAGC
AAAACCTCGGCTTGACACAGAGCAGCTGGCGCAAAGGGGAGCTGGCCTCTGCTTCACTTTTG
