[The description below was written by a language model from this plasmid's Addgene catalogue record.]
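Description:
pDONR223-TLK2 is a Gateway entry-type clone built on the Invitrogen pDONR223 donor backbone (about 5 kb without insert) and carrying the human TLK2 open reading frame, which encodes tousled-like kinase 2, a serine/threonine protein kinase. The insert is recorded as 2316 bp and was introduced by Gateway recombination. The plasmid is maintained in E. coli as a high-copy replicon under spectinomycin selection. No feature table accompanies the record, so the specific origin of replication and the exact recombination sites flanking the ORF are not itemised. By general Gateway convention, an ORF recombined into a donor vector ends up flanked by attL sites that allow an LR reaction into destination vectors. M13 forward and reverse primer sites flanking the insert are listed for sequencing.

The defining design feature is that the TLK2 ORF lacks a stop codon. This "open" configuration lets the coding sequence be transferred in frame into a destination vector that supplies a C-terminal epitope tag and the stop codon. The record states no eukaryotic promoter for this plasmid, and the depositors explicitly note that it should not be transfected directly; it serves only as a shuttle and archival source of the ORF. For expression in mammalian cells, the depositors point to a companion set of four custom lentiviral destination vectors (pLX301 to pLX304), which are obtained separately. The clone belongs to a kit of kinase ORFs associated with a published study of resistance to RAF inhibition through reactivation of the MAP kinase pathway. This suggests use in gain-of-function expression screens and follow-up studies of individual kinases.
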