Addgene plasmid #23629: pDONR223-TLK2
Depositing lab: William Hahn & David Root. Depositing organization: Dana-Farber Cancer Institute. Publication: COT drives resistance to RAF inhibition through MAP kinase pathway reactivation. Johannessen CM, Boehm JS, Kim SY, Thomas SR, Wardwell L, Johnson LA, Emery CM, Stransky N, Cogdill AP, Barretina J, Caponigro G, Hieronymus H, Murray RR, Salehi-Ashtiani K, Hill DE, Vidal M, Zhao JJ, Yang X, Alkan O, Kim S, Harris JL, Wilson CJ, Myer VE, Finan PM, Root DE, Roberts TM, Golub T, Flaherty KT, Dummer R, Weber BL, Sellers WR, Schlegel R, Wargo JA, Hahn WC, Garraway LA. Nature. 2010 Dec 16;468(7326):968-72. doi: 10.1038/nature09627 PubMed 21107320.
Backbone
  Vector backbone: pDONR223
  Backbone manufacturer: Invitrogen
  Backbone size w/o insert (bp): 5005
  Vector type: Gateway Donor vector
Growth in bacteria
  Bacterial resistance: Spectinomycin, 50 μg/mL
  Growth temperature: 37°C
  Growth strain: DH5alpha
  Copy number: High Copy
Gene/Insert
  Gene/Insert name: TLK2 (alt name: tousled-like kinase 2)
  Species: H. sapiens (human)
  Insert size (bp): 2316
  Entrez Gene: TLK2 (a.k.a. HsHPK, MRD57, PKU-ALPHA)
  Cloning method: Gateway Cloning
  Sequencing primers: 5′ M13pUC-fwd; 3′ M13rev
Terms and licenses: Academic/Nonprofit Terms; Industry Terms: Not Available to Industry
Depositor comments: The ORF has no Stop codon. This design enables easy recombination into a destination vector to add an epitope tag of choice and Stop codon to the ORF. Do NOT use this plasmid directly for transfections. A set of 4 custom lentiviral vectors is available ( pLX301 (http://www.addgene.org/25895/) , pLX302 (http://www.addgene.org/25896/) , pLX303 (http://www.addgene.org/25897/) , pLX304 (http://www.addgene.org/25890/) ) to be used to express these ORFs in mammalian cells. These plasmids are not included in the kit and must be ordered separately.
How to cite: pDONR223-TLK2 was a gift from William Hahn & David Root (Addgene plasmid # 23629 ; http://n2t.net/addgene:23629 ; RRID:Addgene_23629)
